>Addgene plasmid #13521 | pFlag-CMV2-Smyd2 | addgene partial sequence | sequence record 19365 | CMV-F 5'-CGCAAATGGGCGGTAGGCGTG-3'
GCAGAGCTCGTTTAGTGGACCGTCAGAATTGATCTACCATGGACTACAAAGACGATGACGACAAGCTTAT
GGAGGCCCGCGGCGGCCTGGAGCGCTTCTGCAGTGCGGGCAAGGGCCGGGGGCTCCGCGCGCTGCGGCCC
TTCCACGTGGGCGACCTCCTCTTCTCCTGCCCGGCCTACGCCTGCGTGCTCACCGTGGGCGAGCGGGGCC
ACCACTGCGAGTGCTGCTTCGCCAGGAAAGAAGGATTGTCAAAATGTGGACGGTGCAAGCAGGCGTTCTA
CTGCGACGTGGAATGTCAGAAGGAAGACTGGCCCCTGCACAAGCTGGAATGCTCCTCCATGGTTGTTTTG
GGGGAGAACTGGAATCCTTCGGAGACTGTGCGGCTCACAGCAAGAATTCTGGCCAAACAGAAAATCCACC
CAGAGAGGACACCTTCAGAGAAATTGTTGGCTGTGAGGGAGTTTGAGTCACATCTGGACAAGCTAGACAA
CGAGAAGAAAGATCTCATCCAGAGTGACATCGCCGCTCTCCACCAGTTCTACTCCAAGTACCTGGAATTC
CCTGACCACAGCAGTCTCGTGGTGCTCTTCGCCCAGGTGAACTGTAATGGCTTCACTATTGAAGATGAAG
AGCTCTCCCATTTGGGATCGGCGATATTCCCTGATGTTGCATTGATGAATCACAGCTGCTGCCCGAATGT
CATTGTGACCTACAAAGGGACCCTGGC
