[The description below was written by a language model from this plasmid's Addgene catalogue record.]
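Description:
pFlag-CMV2-Smyd2 is a mammalian expression plasmid built on the pFlag-CMV2 backbone (about 4.7 kb without the insert) that carries the mouse (M. musculus) Smyd2 coding sequence, inserted by restriction-enzyme cloning. It is propagated in E. coli as a high-copy plasmid under ampicillin selection. The record names no mammalian selection marker and no specific origin of replication, and no feature table is provided, so finer details of the backbone cannot be confirmed from the available information.

As the backbone name and the CMV forward sequencing primer indicate, expression is driven by the cytomegalovirus immediate-early promoter, a strong constitutive promoter widely used for transient expression in cultured mammalian cells. The backbone supplies an N-terminal Flag epitope, so Smyd2 is produced as a Flag-tagged fusion that can be detected by immunoblotting or immunofluorescence and recovered by anti-Flag immunoprecipitation or affinity purification without needing a Smyd2-specific antibody. Smyd2 (also known as KMT3C or Zmynd14) is a SET and MYND domain-containing lysine methyltransferase. The associated publication concerns repression of p53 activity through Smyd2-mediated methylation, so the plasmid is suited to overexpressing tagged Smyd2 in mammalian cells to study its methylation of substrates such as p53, its protein interactions, and the downstream effects on p53-dependent function. The insert size, the cloning sites used and whether the insert carries any mutations are not stated in the record.
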