Addgene plasmid #13521: pFlag-CMV2-Smyd2
Depositing lab: Shelley Berger. Depositing organization: Wistar Institute. Publication: Repression of p53 activity by Smyd2-mediated methylation. Huang J, Perez-Burgos L, Placek BJ, Sengupta R, Richter M, Dorsey JA, Kubicek S, Opravil S, Jenuwein T, Berger SL. Nature. 2006 Nov 30. 444(7119):629-32. 10.1038/nature05287 PubMed 17108971.
Backbone
  Vector backbone: pFlag-CMV2
  Backbone size w/o insert (bp): 4700
  Vector type: Mammalian Expression
Growth in bacteria
  Bacterial resistance: Ampicillin, 100 μg/mL
  Growth temperature: 37°C
  Growth strain: DH5alpha
  Copy number: High Copy
Gene/Insert
  Gene/Insert name: Smyd2
  Species: M. musculus (mouse)
  Entrez Gene: Smyd2 (a.k.a. 1110020E07Rik, 4930402C15, KMT3C, Zmynd14)
  Tag / fusion protein: Flag (N terminal on backbone)
  Cloning method: Restriction Enzyme
  Sequencing primers: 5′ CMV fwd, pCEP_fwd
Terms and licenses: Academic/Nonprofit Terms; Industry Terms: Not Available to Industry
How to cite: pFlag-CMV2-Smyd2 was a gift from Shelley Berger (Addgene plasmid # 13521 ; http://n2t.net/addgene:13521 ; RRID:Addgene_13521)
